>Addgene plasmid #17209 | M71 pGL3 Sp5l P1203 mut | addgene partial sequence | sequence record 22958 | LucNRev 5'-CCTTATGCAGTTGCTCTCC-3'
GGCGCCGGGCCTTTCTTTATGTTTTTGGCGTCTTCCATGGTGGCTTTACCAACAGTACCGGAATGCCAAG
CTTCAGGTCTCTTCCTTTTGAAGTGCGACTGAAGGGCCTGTCGCAATAAGTCCTGAGGATCATTTCTCGA
GCGGTCGGATTGCATCTTCTCTTTATAGGGAAAAGATCCTCTCGACGGGGTCTCTTAAGTATGTATCAGG
AGGGCCAGTGAATGGAGGAGAGATACGGTGGGGGAATATTTGGGGAGGGCAATCTTTGGGAGATTAGGAA
GAGGGGTGTGTATTATAACCTTCGTTTCATTCTAATTTAATTTTGCCAAATGTTAACCTGTGAGAACCCC
TTCCCTTTAGCGCTTCTAGGTGAGAAGAGTCTTAATATGACAGAGATCTTTTACATGTATCTGATATTTA
CAAGTTTAACGACTCGTTCTTTAGTGACAAATTAAAAACTATGTACACGGACGAGCTTGTTATAATCAGT
ATTTATAACATTTTTATTTTAATTAACACCGTTTTATTTAAGCCACACTAGTTTTTACACTAAAATAAAT
ACTTTTCAATAGATTAGGTGCAATGAATCTCCAAAATCTTTACTTTTAAATTTAAGATTAGTTTATTTTA
TTGTAGTATACTGCAGTCGTGCACTTCAAATGATAATGAAAATAGGTCTGTAACATGAATGTGGCATTCA
AGATTCACTATAGGCAAATACATTGTTG
