[The description below was written by a language model from this plasmid's Addgene catalogue record.]
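Description:
M71 pGL3 Sp5l P1203 mut is a firefly luciferase reporter plasmid built on the promoterless pGL3-Basic backbone (4818 bp without insert). It is propagated in E. coli under ampicillin selection; the record lists its copy number as unknown. Because pGL3-Basic carries no eukaryotic promoter or enhancer of its own, luciferase output in transfected cells depends on the regulatory fragment cloned upstream of the reporter coding sequence.

The insert, about 1250 bp, is a putative promoter fragment of the zebrafish (Danio rerio) sp5l gene. It comprises 1203 bp upstream of the first exon plus 51 bp of 5' UTR from exon 1, placed directly upstream of firefly luciferase. In this version, six of the putative Tcf/Lef binding sites have been mutated, and each change also introduces an additional restriction site, which gives a convenient diagnostic for the mutant. The mutated region was assembled by PCR-based synthesis from 28 overlapping oligonucleotides. It was then swapped as an NdeI/HindIII fragment into the corresponding wild-type construct, pGL3 Sp5l P1203.

Tcf/Lef factors are the DNA-binding effectors of Wnt/β-catenin signalling, so the design suggests use as the binding-site-deficient counterpart to the wild-type reporter. Comparing the two in luciferase assays would test whether activity of the sp5l promoter depends on these sites. The record itself does not spell out the intended experiments. No annotated feature table is provided, so details of the backbone elements beyond those named in the catalogue fields are not documented here.
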