Addgene plasmid #17209: M71 pGL3 Sp5l P1203 mut
Depositing lab: Randall Moon. Depositing organization: University of Washington.
Backbone
  Vector backbone: pGL3-Basic
  Backbone manufacturer: promega
  Backbone size w/o insert (bp): 4818
  Vector type: Luciferase
Growth in bacteria
  Bacterial resistance: Ampicillin, 100 μg/mL
  Growth temperature: 37°C
  Growth strain: DH5alpha
  Copy number: Unknown
Gene/Insert
  Gene/Insert name: Sp5l promoter
  Species: D. rerio (zebrafish)
  Insert size (bp): 1250
  Mutation: 6 of the putative Tcf/Lef sites mutated
  Entrez Gene: sp5l (a.k.a. Spr2, YF-335, cb577, fc23b01, s, sb:cb57, sb:cb577, wu:fc23b01)
  Tag / fusion protein: luciferase (C terminal on backbone)
  Cloning method: Restriction Enzyme
  Sequencing primers: 5′ n/a; 3′ LucNRev
Terms and licenses: Academic/Nonprofit Terms; Industry Terms: Not Available to Industry
Depositor comments: Description: a fragment of putative zebrafish Sp5l promoter - 1203bp upstream of the 1st Exon. (as defined by the 27i2 clone found in the microarray screen) - plus 51bp of 5'UTR from Exon1 clone. upstream of firefly luciferase in the pGL3 Basic promoter. 6 of the putative Tcf/Lef sites mutated. (all introduce additional restriction sites); cloned by PCR-based in vitro synthesis from 28 overlapping. oligos. cloned NdeI / HindIII to exchange wild-type fragment in pGL3 Sp5l P1203. Species of Sequence Origin: zebrafish.
How to cite: M71 pGL3 Sp5l P1203 mut was a gift from Randall Moon (Addgene plasmid # 17209 ; http://n2t.net/addgene:17209 ; RRID:Addgene_17209)
