LOCUS       Exported 6056 bp ds-DNA circular SYN 13-MAY-2021
DEFINITION  synthetic circular DNA
ACCESSION   .
VERSION     .
KEYWORDS    M71 pGL3 Sp5l P1203 mut
SOURCE      synthetic DNA construct
  ORGANISM  synthetic DNA construct
REFERENCE   1 (bases 1 to 6056)
  TITLE     Other Plasmids
REFERENCE   2 (bases 1 to 6056)
  AUTHORS   .
  TITLE     Direct Submission
  JOURNAL   Exported May 13, 2021 from SnapGene Server 1.1.58
            http://www.snapgene.com
FEATURES             Location/Qualifiers
     source          1..6056
                     /organism="synthetic DNA construct"
                     /mol_type="other DNA"
     regulatory      1320..1329
                     /regulatory_class="other"
                     /note="vertebrate consensus sequence for strong initiation
                     of translation (Kozak, 1987)"
     CDS             1326..2978
                     /codon_start=1
                     /gene="luc+"
                     /product="firefly luciferase"
                     /label=luciferase
                     /note="enhanced luc+ version of the luciferase gene"
                     /translation="MEDAKNIKKGPAPFYPLEDGTAGEQLHKAMKRYALVPGTIAFTDA
                     HIEVDITYAEYFEMSVRLAEAMKRYGLNTNHRIVVCSENSLQFFMPVLGALFIGVAVAP
                     ANDIYNERELLNSMGISQPTVVFVSKKGLQKILNVQKKLPIIQKIIIMDSKTDYQGFQS
                     MYTFVTSHLPPGFNEYDFVPESFDRDKTIALIMNSSGSTGLPKGVALPHRTACVRFSHA
                     RDPIFGNQIIPDTAILSVVPFHHGFGMFTTLGYLICGFRVVLMYRFEEELFLRSLQDYK
                     IQSALLVPTLFSFFAKSTLIDKYDLSNLHEIASGGAPLSKEVGEAVAKRFHLPGIRQGY
                     GLTETTSAILITPEGDDKPGAVGKVVPFFEAKVVDLDTGKTLGVNQRGELCVRGPMIMS
                     GYVNNPEATNALIDKDGWLHSGDIAYWDEDEHFFIVDRLKSLIKYKGYQVAPAELESIL
                     LQHPNIFDAGVAGLPDDDAGELPAAVVVLEHGKTMTEKEIVDYVASQVTTAKKLRGGVV
                     FVDEVPKGLTGKLDARKIREILIKAKKGGKIAV"
     primer_bind     complement(1392..1410)
                     /label=LucNrev
                     /note="Firefly luciferase, reverse primer"
     polyA_signal    3019..3140
                     /label=SV40 poly(A) signal
                     /note="SV40 polyadenylation signal"
     primer_bind     complement(3030..3049)
                     /label=EBV-rev
                     /note="SV40 polyA terminator, reverse primer"
     primer_bind     3084..3103
                     /label=SV40pA-R
                     /note="SV40 polyA, reverse primer"
     primer_bind     complement(3388..3405)
                     /label=L4440
                     /note="L4440 vector, forward primer"
     rep_origin      complement(3559..4147)
                     /direction=LEFT
                     /label=ori
                     /note="high-copy-number ColE1/pMB1/pBR322/pUC origin of
                     replication"
     primer_bind     complement(3639..3658)
                     /label=pBR322ori-F
                     /note="pBR322 origin, forward primer"
     CDS             complement(4318..5178)
                     /codon_start=1
                     /gene="bla"
                     /product="beta-lactamase"
                     /label=AmpR
                     /note="confers resistance to ampicillin, carbenicillin, and
                     related antibiotics"
                     /translation="MSIQHFRVALIPFFAAFCLPVFAHPETLVKVKDAEDQLGARVGYI
                     ELDLNSGKILESFRPEERFPMMSTFKVLLCGAVLSRIDAGQEQLGRRIHYSQNDLVEYS
                     PVTEKHLTDGMTVRELCSAAITMSDNTAANLLLTTIGGPKELTAFLHNMGDHVTRLDRW
                     EPELNEAIPNDERDTTMPVAMATTLRKLLTGELLTLASRQQLIDWMEADKVAGPLLRSA
                     LPAGWFIADKSGAGERGSRGIIAALGPDGKPSRIVVIYTTGSQATMDERNRQIAEIGAS
                     LIKHW"
     primer_bind     4941..4960
                     /label=Amp-R
                     /note="Ampicillin resistance gene, reverse primer"
     promoter        complement(5179..5283)
                     /gene="bla"
                     /label=AmpR promoter
     rep_origin      5310..5765
                     /direction=RIGHT
                     /label=f1 ori
                     /note="f1 bacteriophage origin of replication; arrow
                     indicates direction of (+) strand synthesis"
     primer_bind     complement(5397..5416)
                     /label=F1ori-R
                     /note="F1 origin, reverse primer"
     primer_bind     5607..5628
                     /label=F1ori-F
                     /note="F1 origin, forward primer"
     polyA_signal    5896..5944
                     /note="synthetic polyadenylation signal"
     misc_feature    5958..6049
                     /label=pause site
                     /note="RNA polymerase II transcriptional pause signal from
                     the human alpha-2 globin gene"
     primer_bind     5998..6017
                     /label=RVprimer3
                     /note="pGL3 vector, forward primer"
ORIGIN
        1 ggtaccgagc tcttacgcgt gctagcccgg gctcgagacg ttaagcacgt ttcctacgtg
       61 tcattttaat tctccatcac tgtggtatgt tttagcagac taaagcgatg catctgctgg
      121 gacaaaggtc gattgttatg cgactagagg tgcgaggcaa cacaaagcag tgaggatttt
      181 ctatgtatta agatgttaaa tggctttccg acttcaatgt aaattctcta agagaaaggc
      241 tcaaagtgtt agatgaactt tggatgctct gcatttaatc cctttaaacg tgatgacgcc
      301 cttaacttga acccggagtg tgaaaatatc acgcagggct ctttatttat aaaatcactt
      361 aagagtgcga actactgaat gtgcatggag gtacatatcg cgtttattaa tgagaaaaga
      421 agaatagctt aattcgatcg ttttcaaatg tcgtttagcg tcatcattaa tatgacatct
      481 tttagaacga ccagcttaca actaataaca gctaaagagg caggttcaca gatgctcata
      541 tggatcaaat acaggcctag tgaaagcaaa atccataacg cactttacaa aatagcttag
      601 tatcacttta aacccaacat gaggcctaac aataccaaca atgtatttgc ctatagtgaa
      661 tcttgaatgc cacattcatg ttacagacct attttcatta tcatttgaag tgcacgactg
      721 cagtatacta caataaaata aactaatctt aaatttaaaa gtaaagattt tggagattca
      781 ttgcacctaa tctattgaaa agtatttatt ttagtgtaaa aactagtgtg gcttaaataa
      841 aacggtgtta attaaaataa aaatgttata aatactgatt ataacaagct cgtccgtgta
      901 catagttttt aatttgtcac taaagaacga gtcgttaaac ttgtaaatat cagatacatg
      961 taaaagatct ctgtcatatt aagactcttc tcacctagaa gcgctaaagg gaaggggttc
     1021 tcacaggtta acatttggca aaattaaatt agaatgaaac gaaggttata atacacaccc
     1081 ctcttcctaa tctcccaaag attgccctcc ccaaatattc ccccaccgta tctctcctcc
     1141 attcactggc cctcctgata catacttaag agaccccgtc gagaggatct tttccctata
     1201 aagagaagat gcaatccgac cgctcgagaa atgatcctca ggacttattg cgacaggccc
     1261 ttcagtcgca cttcaaaagg aagagacctg aagcttggca ttccggtact gttggtaaag
     1321 ccaccatgga agacgccaaa aacataaaga aaggcccggc gccattctat ccgctggaag
     1381 atggaaccgc tggagagcaa ctgcataagg ctatgaagag atacgccctg gttcctggaa
     1441 caattgcttt tacagatgca catatcgagg tggacatcac ttacgctgag tacttcgaaa
     1501 tgtccgttcg gttggcagaa gctatgaaac gatatgggct gaatacaaat cacagaatcg
     1561 tcgtatgcag tgaaaactct cttcaattct ttatgccggt gttgggcgcg ttatttatcg
     1621 gagttgcagt tgcgcccgcg aacgacattt ataatgaacg tgaattgctc aacagtatgg
     1681 gcatttcgca gcctaccgtg gtgttcgttt ccaaaaaggg gttgcaaaaa attttgaacg
     1741 tgcaaaaaaa gctcccaatc atccaaaaaa ttattatcat ggattctaaa acggattacc
     1801 agggatttca gtcgatgtac acgttcgtca catctcatct acctcccggt tttaatgaat
     1861 acgattttgt gccagagtcc ttcgataggg acaagacaat tgcactgatc atgaactcct
     1921 ctggatctac tggtctgcct aaaggtgtcg ctctgcctca tagaactgcc tgcgtgagat
     1981 tctcgcatgc cagagatcct atttttggca atcaaatcat tccggatact gcgattttaa
     2041 gtgttgttcc attccatcac ggttttggaa tgtttactac actcggatat ttgatatgtg
     2101 gatttcgagt cgtcttaatg tatagatttg aagaagagct gtttctgagg agccttcagg
     2161 attacaagat tcaaagtgcg ctgctggtgc caaccctatt ctccttcttc gccaaaagca
     2221 ctctgattga caaatacgat ttatctaatt tacacgaaat tgcttctggt ggcgctcccc
     2281 tctctaagga agtcggggaa gcggttgcca agaggttcca tctgccaggt atcaggcaag
     2341 gatatgggct cactgagact acatcagcta ttctgattac acccgagggg gatgataaac
     2401 cgggcgcggt cggtaaagtt gttccatttt ttgaagcgaa ggttgtggat ctggataccg
     2461 ggaaaacgct gggcgttaat caaagaggcg aactgtgtgt gagaggtcct atgattatgt
     2521 ccggttatgt aaacaatccg gaagcgacca acgccttgat tgacaaggat ggatggctac
     2581 attctggaga catagcttac tgggacgaag acgaacactt cttcatcgtt gaccgcctga
     2641 agtctctgat taagtacaaa ggctatcagg tggctcccgc tgaattggaa tccatcttgc
     2701 tccaacaccc caacatcttc gacgcaggtg tcgcaggtct tcccgacgat gacgccggtg
     2761 aacttcccgc cgccgttgtt gttttggagc acggaaagac gatgacggaa aaagagatcg
     2821 tggattacgt cgccagtcaa gtaacaaccg cgaaaaagtt gcgcggagga gttgtgtttg
     2881 tggacgaagt accgaaaggt cttaccggaa aactcgacgc aagaaaaatc agagagatcc
     2941 tcataaaggc caagaagggc ggaaagatcg ccgtgtaatt ctagagtcgg ggcggccggc
     3001 cgcttcgagc agacatgata agatacattg atgagtttgg acaaaccaca actagaatgc
     3061 agtgaaaaaa atgctttatt tgtgaaattt gtgatgctat tgctttattt gtaaccatta
     3121 taagctgcaa taaacaagtt aacaacaaca attgcattca ttttatgttt caggttcagg
     3181 gggaggtgtg ggaggttttt taaagcaagt aaaacctcta caaatgtggt aaaatcgata
     3241 aggatccgtc gaccgatgcc cttgagagcc ttcaacccag tcagctcctt ccggtgggcg
     3301 cggggcatga ctatcgtcgc cgcacttatg actgtcttct ttatcatgca actcgtagga
     3361 caggtgccgg cagcgctctt ccgcttcctc gctcactgac tcgctgcgct cggtcgttcg
     3421 gctgcggcga gcggtatcag ctcactcaaa ggcggtaata cggttatcca cagaatcagg
     3481 ggataacgca ggaaagaaca tgtgagcaaa aggccagcaa aaggccagga accgtaaaaa
     3541 ggccgcgttg ctggcgtttt tccataggct ccgcccccct gacgagcatc acaaaaatcg
     3601 acgctcaagt cagaggtggc gaaacccgac aggactataa agataccagg cgtttccccc
     3661 tggaagctcc ctcgtgcgct ctcctgttcc gaccctgccg cttaccggat acctgtccgc
     3721 ctttctccct tcgggaagcg tggcgctttc tcatagctca cgctgtaggt atctcagttc
     3781 ggtgtaggtc gttcgctcca agctgggctg tgtgcacgaa ccccccgttc agcccgaccg
     3841 ctgcgcctta tccggtaact atcgtcttga gtccaacccg gtaagacacg acttatcgcc
     3901 actggcagca gccactggta acaggattag cagagcgagg tatgtaggcg gtgctacaga
     3961 gttcttgaag tggtggccta actacggcta cactagaaga acagtatttg gtatctgcgc
     4021 tctgctgaag ccagttacct tcggaaaaag agttggtagc tcttgatccg gcaaacaaac
     4081 caccgctggt agcggtggtt tttttgtttg caagcagcag attacgcgca gaaaaaaagg
     4141 atctcaagaa gatcctttga tcttttctac ggggtctgac gctcagtgga acgaaaactc
     4201 acgttaaggg attttggtca tgagattatc aaaaaggatc ttcacctaga tccttttaaa
     4261 ttaaaaatga agttttaaat caatctaaag tatatatgag taaacttggt ctgacagtta
     4321 ccaatgctta atcagtgagg cacctatctc agcgatctgt ctatttcgtt catccatagt
     4381 tgcctgactc cccgtcgtgt agataactac gatacgggag ggcttaccat ctggccccag
     4441 tgctgcaatg ataccgcgag acccacgctc accggctcca gatttatcag caataaacca
     4501 gccagccgga agggccgagc gcagaagtgg tcctgcaact ttatccgcct ccatccagtc
     4561 tattaattgt tgccgggaag ctagagtaag tagttcgcca gttaatagtt tgcgcaacgt
     4621 tgttgccatt gctacaggca tcgtggtgtc acgctcgtcg tttggtatgg cttcattcag
     4681 ctccggttcc caacgatcaa ggcgagttac atgatccccc atgttgtgca aaaaagcggt
     4741 tagctccttc ggtcctccga tcgttgtcag aagtaagttg gccgcagtgt tatcactcat
     4801 ggttatggca gcactgcata attctcttac tgtcatgcca tccgtaagat gcttttctgt
     4861 gactggtgag tactcaacca agtcattctg agaatagtgt atgcggcgac cgagttgctc
     4921 ttgcccggcg tcaatacggg ataataccgc gccacatagc agaactttaa aagtgctcat
     4981 cattggaaaa cgttcttcgg ggcgaaaact ctcaaggatc ttaccgctgt tgagatccag
     5041 ttcgatgtaa cccactcgtg cacccaactg atcttcagca tcttttactt tcaccagcgt
     5101 ttctgggtga gcaaaaacag gaaggcaaaa tgccgcaaaa aagggaataa gggcgacacg
     5161 gaaatgttga atactcatac tcttcctttt tcaatattat tgaagcattt atcagggtta
     5221 ttgtctcatg agcggataca tatttgaatg tatttagaaa aataaacaaa taggggttcc
     5281 gcgcacattt ccccgaaaag tgccacctgn nnnnnnnnnn nnnnnnnnnn nnnnnnnnnn
     5341 nnnnnnnnnn nnnnnnnnnn nnnnnnnnnn nnnnnnnnnn nnnnnnnnnn nnnnnnnnnn
     5401 nnnnnnnnnn nnnnnnnnnn nnnnnnnnnn nnncnnnnnn nnnnnnnnnn nnnnnnnnnn
     5461 nnnnnnnnnn nnnnnnnnnn nnnnnnnnnn nnnnnnnnnn nnnnnnnnnn nnnnnnnnnn
     5521 nnnnnannnn nnnnnnnnnn nnnnnnnnnn nnnnnnnnnn nnnnnnnnnn nnnnnccttt
     5581 gacgttggag tccacgttct ttaatagtgg actcttgttc caaactggaa caacactcaa
     5641 ccctatctcg gtctattctt ttgatttata agggattttg ccgatttcgg cctattggtt
     5701 aaaaaatgag ctgatttaac aaaaatttaa cgcgaatttt aacaaaatat taacgcttac
     5761 aatttgccat tcgccattca ggctgcgcaa ctgttgggaa gggcgatcgg tgcgggcctc
     5821 ttcgctatta cgccagccca agctaccatg ataagtaagt aatattaagg tacgggaggt
     5881 acttggagcg gccgcaataa aatatcttta ttttcattac atctgtgtgt tggttttttg
     5941 tgtgaatcga tagtactaac atacgctctc catcaaaaca aaacgaaaca aaacaaacta
     6001 gcaaaatagg ctgtccccag tgcaagtgca ggtgccagaa catttctcta tcgata
//
